Addgene plasmid #50888: pcDNA3.1 Flag YFP hNKCC1 A734C (NT508)
Purpose: Expresses human NKCC1 A734C mutant with an N-terminal 3xFLAG-YFP tag in mammalian cells. cDNA is synthetic, containing convenient restriction sites.
Depositing lab: Biff Forbush. Depositing organization: Yale University.
Backbone
  Vector backbone: pcDNA 3.1 neo
  Backbone manufacturer: Life Technologies
  Backbone size w/o insert (bp): 5316
  Vector type: Mammalian Expression
  Selectable markers: Neomycin (select with G418)
Growth in bacteria
  Bacterial resistance: Ampicillin, 100 μg/mL
  Growth temperature: 37°C
  Growth strain: DH5alpha
  Copy number: High Copy
Gene/Insert
  Gene/Insert name: human NKCC1 (synthetic) (alt names: Slc12A2 (synthetic); Na-K-Cl cotransporter)
  Species: H. sapiens (human), Synthetic
  Insert size (bp): 4479
  Mutation: A734C in hNKCC1 in NT17
  Entrez Gene: SLC12A2 (a.k.a. BSC, BSC-2, BSC2, CCC1, KILQS, NKCC1, PPP1R141)
  Promoter: CMV
  Tag / fusion protein: 3x Flag (N terminal on insert); YFP (N terminal on insert)
  Cloning method: Restriction Enzyme; 5′ cloning site NheI (not destroyed); 3′ cloning site PmeI (not destroyed)
  Sequencing primers: 5′ CMV-F; 3′ BGH-rev
Terms and licenses: Academic/Nonprofit Terms; Industry Terms: Not Available to Industry
Depositor comments: Plasmid constructed from pcDNA3.1 Flag YFP hNKCC1 WT (NT17). See Addgene plasmid# 49085 (http://www.addgene.org/49085/) for plasmid map of wild-type construct.
How to cite: pcDNA3.1 Flag YFP hNKCC1 A734C (NT508) was a gift from Biff Forbush (Addgene plasmid # 50888 ; http://n2t.net/addgene:50888 ; RRID:Addgene_50888)
