[The description below was written by a language model from this plasmid's Addgene catalogue record and pLannotate feature annotations shown in this document.]
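Description:
pcDNA3.1 Flag YFP hNKCC1 A734C (NT508) is a mammalian expression plasmid built on the pcDNA3.1 neo backbone, with a full deposited sequence of about 9.8 kb. It is maintained in E. coli through a high-copy ColE1/pUC-type origin and an ampicillin resistance gene (β-lactamase with its own promoter). It also carries an f1 phage origin. For selection in mammalian cells, an SV40 enhancer/early promoter drives the neomycin phosphotransferase gene, terminated by an SV40 polyadenylation signal, allowing G418 selection of stable transfectants. Small annotated fragments such as lac promoter/operator remnants, a ble fragment, a bom fragment and a short hit labelled as a truncated HIV-1 LTR next to the CMV promoter appear to be backbone remnants or partial annotation matches, not functional modules.

The expression cassette uses the human CMV immediate-early enhancer and promoter, followed by a T7 promoter, to drive a single fusion open reading frame. This frame consists of an N-terminal 3xFLAG epitope, a yellow fluorescent protein (annotated from the sequence as mCitrine) and human NKCC1 (SLC12A2), the electroneutral Na-K-Cl cotransporter involved in ionic balance and cell volume regulation. Transcripts end at the bovine growth hormone polyadenylation signal. The NKCC1 cDNA is synthetic, designed with convenient restriction sites, and was inserted between NheI and PmeI sites that remain intact. It carries an alanine-to-cysteine substitution at position 734, introduced into the corresponding wild-type construct (NT17). The FLAG and YFP tags allow immunodetection or purification and fluorescence imaging of the transporter. The record does not state the experimental purpose of the A734C mutation beyond expressing this mutant in mammalian cells.
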