Features (pLannotate 1.2.2; 22 found; start..end, strand, type, name):
     31..96      +  CDS            3xFLAG: three tandem FLAG® epitope tags, followed by an enterokinase cleavage site
    109..822     +  CDS            mCitrine: mCitrine is a basic (constitutively fluorescent) yellow fluorescent protein published in 2001, derived from Aequorea victoria.
    829..4464    +  CDS            SLC12A2: S12A2_HUMAN - Also known as NKCC1. Experimental evidence at protein level: Swiss-Prot protein existence level 1. Cation-chloride cotransporter which mediates the electroneutral transport of chloride, potassium and/or sodium ions across the membrane. Plays a vital role in the regulation of ionic balance and cell volume. From Homo sapiens (Human).
   4501..4725    +  polyA_signal   bGH poly(A) signal: bovine growth hormone polyadenylation signal
   4729..4750    +  promoter       SV40 promoter (fragment): SV40 enhancer and early promoter
   4771..5199    +  rep_origin     f1 ori (sequence partly withheld): f1 bacteriophage origin of replication; arrow indicates direction of (+) strand synthesis
   5213..5542    +  promoter       SV40 promoter: SV40 enhancer and early promoter
   5609..6400    +  CDS            neo: KKA2_KLEPN - Also known as kan, nptII. Experimental evidence at protein level: Swiss-Prot protein existence level 1. Resistance to kanamycin, neomycin, paromomycin, ribostamycin, butirosin and gentamicin B. From Klebsiella pneumoniae.
   6424..6582    +  CDS            ble (fragment): BLE_KLEPN - Experimental evidence at protein level: Swiss-Prot protein existence level 1. Binding protein with a strong affinity to the bleomycin family of antibiotics. Binds to CL990; an antimitotic-antibiotic compound. From Klebsiella pneumoniae.
   6577..6698    +  polyA_signal   SV40 poly(A) signal: SV40 polyadenylation signal
   6771..6787    -  protein_bind   lac operator: The lac repressor binds to the lac operator to inhibit transcription in E. coli. This inhibition can be relieved by adding lactose or isopropyl-β-D-thiogalactopyranoside (IPTG). lac repressor encoded by lacI
   6795..6825    -  promoter       lac promoter: promoter for the E. coli lac operon
   6840..6861    -  protein_bind   CAP binding site: CAP binding activates transcription in the presence of cAMP. E. coli catabolite activator protein
   6874..6966    -  CDS            lacI (fragment): lac repressor; lacI; The lac repressor binds to the lac operator to inhibit transcription in E. coli. This inhibition can be relieved by adding lactose or isopropyl-β-D-thiogalactopyranoside (IPTG).
   7149..7734    -  rep_origin     ori: high-copy-number ColE1/pMB1/pBR322/pUC origin of replication
   7905..8765    -  CDS            AmpR: β-lactamase; bla; confers resistance to ampicillin, carbenicillin, and related antibiotics
   8766..8870    -  promoter       AmpR promoter: bla
   8929..8981    -  misc_feature   bom (fragment): basis of mobility region from pBR322
   9136..9515    +  enhancer       CMV enhancer: human cytomegalovirus immediate early enhancer
   9516..9719    +  promoter       CMV promoter: human cytomegalovirus (CMV) immediate early promoter
   9715..9748    +  LTR            5' LTR (truncated) (fragment): truncated 5' long terminal repeat (LTR) from HIV-1
   9764..9782    +  promoter       T7 promoter: promoter for bacteriophage T7 RNA polymerase
>Addgene plasmid #50888 | pcDNA3.1 Flag YFP hNKCC1 A734C (NT508) | depositor full sequence | sequence record 76361 | Full Sequence
GCTAGCCCGGGCACGGCCGCCACCATGGGAGACTACAAAGACCATGACGGTGATTATAAAGATCACGACA
TCGACTACAAGGATGACGATGACAAGGGTGACCCTACCGTCAGCAAGGGCGAGGAGCTGTTCACCGGGGT
GGTGCCCATCCTGGTCGAGCTGGACGGCGACGTAAACGGCCACAAGTTCAGCGTGTCCGGCGAGGGCGAG
GGCGATGCCACCTACGGCAAGCTGACCCTGAAGTTCATCTGCACCACCGGCAAGCTGCCCGTGCCCTGGC
CCACCCTCGTGACCACCTTCGGCTACGGCCTGATGTGCTTCGCCCGCTACCCCGACCACATGAAGCAGCA
CGACTTCTTCAAGTCCGCCATGCCCGAAGGCTACGTCCAGGAGCGCACCATCTTCTTCAAGGACGACGGC
AACTACAAGACCCGCGCCGAGGTGAAGTTCGAGGGCGACACCCTGGTGAACCGCATCGAGCTGAAGGGCA
TCGACTTCAAGGAGGACGGCAACATCCTAGGGCACAAGCTGGAGTACAACTACAACAGCCACAACGTTTA
TATCATGGCCGACAAGCAGAAGAACGGCATCAAGGTGAACTTCAAGATCCGCCACAACATCGAGGACGGC
AGCGTGCAGCTCGCCGACCACTACCAGCAGAACACCCCCATCGGCGACGGCCCCGTGCTGCTGCCCGACA
ACCACTACCTGAGCTACCAGTCCAAACTGAGCAAAGACCCCAACGAGAAGCGCGATCACATGGTCCTGCT
GGAGTTCGTGACCGCCGCCGGGATCACTCTCGGCATGGACGAGCTCTACAAGGGTGACCTGGAGCCGAGG
CCCACGGCTCCTAGCTCCGGCGCGCCAGGCCTCGCCGGAGTCGGCGAAACGCCGAGCGCCGCTGCGCTGG
CCGCAGCCAGGGTGGAACTGCCCGGAACCGCTGTGCCCTCGGTGCCGGAGGATGCTGCGCCCGCGAGCCG
GGACGGGGGCGGGGTCCGCGATGAGGGACCAGCCGCCGCCGGTGACGGCCTGGGCAGACCCTTGGGGCCT
ACCCCGAGCCAGAGCCGTTTCCAGGTGGACCTCGTTTCCGAGAACGCAGGGCGGGCTGCTGCTGCGGCGG
CGGCGGCTGCTGCGGCCGCCGCCGCTGCTGGTGCCGGGGCGGGGGCCAAGCAGACTCCTGCCGACGGGGA
AGCCAGCGGCGAGAGCGAGCCAGCTAAAGGCAGCGAGGAAGCCAAAGGCCGCTTCCGCGTTAACTTCGTA
GATCCTGCTGCCAGCTCGTCCGCAGAAGATAGCCTGTCAGATGCCGCCGGGGTCGGAGTCGATGGACCCA
ACGTGAGCTTCCAGAACGGCGGGGACACGGTACTGAGCGAGGGCAGCAGCCTCCATTCCGGTGGCGGCGG
CGGCTCCGGCCACCACCAGCACTACTATTATGATACCCACACCAACACCTACTATCTGCGCACCTTCGGC
CACAACACAATGGACGCGGTACCCAGGATCGACCACTACCGGCACACAGCCGCGCAGCTCGGCGAGAAGC
TGCTCCGGCCTAGCCTGGCCGAGCTGCATGACGAGCTGGAAAAGGAACCTTTTGAGGATGGCTTTGCAAA
TGGGGAAGAAAGCACTCCAACACGTGATGCTGTGGTCACGTACACGGCCGAAAGTAAAGGAGTCGTGAAG
TTTGGCTGGATCAAGGGTGTACTAGTACGTTGTATGTTAAACATTTGGGGTGTGATGCTTTTCATTCGTC
TCTCATGGATTGTGGGACAAGCTGGAATTGGTCTATCAGTCCTTGTAATAATGATGGCTACTGTTGTGAC
AACTATCACAGGATTGTCCACTAGCGCCATCGCAACTAATGGATTTGTAAGGGGAGGCGGCGCATATTAT
TTAATATCTAGAAGTCTAGGGCCTGAATTTGGTGGTGCCATTGGTCTAATCTTCGCCTTTGCCAACGCTG
TTGCTGTTGCTATGTATGTGGTTGGATTTGCAGAAACCGTGGTGGAGTTGCTGAAAGAACATTCCATTCT
TATGATAGATGAAATCAATGACATCCGGATTATTGGAGCCATTACAGTCGTGATTCTTTTAGGTATCTCA
GTAGCCGGTATGGAGTGGGAAGCAAAAGCTCAGATTGTTCTTTTGGTGATCCTACTTCTTGCTATTGGTG
ATTTCGTCATAGGAACATTTATCCCACTCGAGAGCAAGAAGCCAAAAGGGTTTTTTGGCTATAAATCTGA
AATCTTTAATGAGAACTTTGGCCCCGATTTTCGAGAAGAAGAAACTTTCTTTTCTGTATTTGCCATCTTT
TTTCCTGCTGCAACTGGAATTCTGGCTGGCGCAAATATCTCAGGTGATCTTGCAGATCCTCAGTCAGCCA
TACCCAAAGGAACACTCCTAGCCATTTTAATTACTACATTGGTTTATGTAGGAATTGCCGTGTCTGTAGG
TTCTTGTGTCGTACGCGATGCCACTGGTAATGTTAATGACACTATCGTAACAGAGCTAACAAACTGTACT
AGCGCAGCCTGCAAATTAAACTTTGATTTTTCATCTTGTGAATCCAGTCCTTGTAGCTACGGCCTAATGA
ACAACTTTCAGGTAATGAGTATGGTGTCAGGATTTACACCACTAATTTCCGCGGGCATATTCTCTGCCAC
TCTTTCTAGCGCATTAGCATCCCTAGTGAGTGCTCCCAAGATATTTCAGGCCCTATGTAAAGACAACATC
TACCCCGCTTTCCAGATGTTTGCTAAAGGTTATGGGAAAAATAATGAGCCATTACGTGGCTACATCTTAA
CATTCTTAATTGCACTTGGATTCATCTTAATTGCCGAACTGAATGTTATTGCACCAATTATCTCAAACTT
CTTCCTTGCCAGCTATGCCCTCATCAATTTTTCAGTATTCCATGCTTCACTGGCAAAAAGCCCAGGATGG
CGACCGGCATTTAAATACTACAATATGTGGATCTCACTTCTTGGAGCAATTCTTTGTTGCATAGTAATGT
TCGTCATTAACTGGTGGTGTGCTTTGCTAACCTACGTGATAGTCCTTGGTCTCTATATTTATGTTACCTA
CAAAAAACCCGATGTGAATTGGGGATCCTCTACACAAGCCCTGACTTACCTCAATGCCCTGCAACATAGT
ATTAGGCTTTCTGGCGTGGAGGACCATGTGAAAAACTTTAGGCCACAGTGTCTTGTTATGACAGGAGCGC
CAAACTCACGGCCGGCCTTACTTCATCTTGTTCACGATTTCACAAAAAATGTTGGTTTGATGATCTGTGG
ACACGTACACATGGGACCACGCAGACAAGCCATGAAAGAAATGTCCATCGACCAAGCCAAATATCAGCGC
TGGCTTATTAAGAACAAAATGAAGGCTTTTTATGCACCAGTACATGCAGATGACCTCAGAGAAGGGGCCC
AATACTTGATGCAGGCTGCTGGCCTGGGCCGTATGAAGCCAAACACACTAGTCCTTGGATTTAAGAAAGA
TTGGTTGCAAGCAGATATGAGGGATGTGGATATGTACATAAACTTATTTCACGATGCTTTTGACATACAA
TATGGCGTAGTGGTTATTCGCCTAAAAGAAGGTCTGGATATTAGTCACCTGCAGGGACAAGAAGAATTAT
TGTCATCACAAGAGAAATCTCCTGGCACCAAGGATGTCGTAGTAAGTGTGGAATATAGTAAAAAGTCCGA
TTTAGATACTTCGAAACCCCTCAGTGAAAAACCAATTACCCATAAAGTCGAGGAAGAAGATGGCAAGACT
GCAACTCAACCACTGTTGAAAAAAGAATCCAAAGGCCCTATTGTGCCTTTGAATGTAGCTGACCAAAAGC
TTCTTGAAGCTAGTACACAGTTTCAGAAAAAACAAGGAAAGAATACTATTGATGTCTGGTGGCTTTTTGA
TGACGGAGGTCTGACCTTATTGATACCTTACCTTCTGACGACCAAGAAAAAATGGAAAGACTGTAAGATC
AGAGTATTCATTGGTGGAAAGATAAACAGAATAGACCATGACCGGAGAGCGATGGCTACTTTACTGAGCA
AGTTCAGAATCGATTTTTCTGACATCATGGTTCTAGGAGACATCAATACCAAACCAAAGAAAGAAAACAT
TATAGCTTTCGAGGAAATCATTGAGCCATACAGACTTCACGAAGATGATAAAGAGCAAGATATCGCAGAT
AAAATGAAAGAAGATGAACCCTGGCGAATAACAGATAATGAATTGGAGCTGTATAAGACCAAGACATACC
GGCAGATCAGGTTAAATGAGTTATTAAAGGAACATTCAAGCACAGCTAACATTATTGTGATGAGTTTACC
GGTCGCACGAAAGGGTGCCGTTTCTAGTGCTCTCTACATGGCATGGTTAGAAGCACTATCTAAGGATCTA
CCACCAATCCTACTAGTTCGTGGGAATCATCAGAGTGTCCTTACCTTCTATTCATAATTAATTAAGTTTA
AACCCGCTGATCAGCCTCGACTGTGCCTTCTAGTTGCCAGCCATCTGTTGTTTGCCCCTCCCCCGTGCCT
TCCTTGACCCTGGAAGGTGCCACTCCCACTGTCCTTTCCTAATAAAATGAGGAAATTGCATCGCATTGTC
TGAGTAGGTGTCATTCTATTCTGGGGGGTGGGGTGGGGCAGGACAGCAAGGGGGAGGATTGGGAAGACAA
TAGCAGGCATGCTGGGGATGCGGTGGGCTCTATGGCTTCTGAGGCGGAAAGAACCAGCTGGGGCTCTAGG
GGGTATCCCC
[124 nt withheld, positions 4771-4894]
C
[91 nt withheld, positions 4896-4986]
A
[49 nt withheld, positions 4988-5036]
CCTTTGACGTTGGAGTCCACGTTCTTT
[37 nt withheld, positions 5064-5100]
ACCCTATCTCGGTCTATTCTTTTGATTTATAAGGGATTTTGCCGATTTCGGCCTATTGGTTAAAAAATGA
GCTGATTTAACAAAAATTTAACGCGAATTAATTCTGTGGAATGTGTGTCAGTTAGGGTGTGGAAAGTCCC
CAGGCTCCCCAGCAGGCAGAAGTATGCAAAGCATGCATCTCAATTAGTCAGCAACCAGGTGTGGAAAGTC
CCCAGGCTCCCCAGCAGGCAGAAGTATGCAAAGCATGCATCTCAATTAGTCAGCAACCATAGTCCCGCCC
CTAACTCCGCCCATCCCGCCCCTAACTCCGCCCAGTTCCGCCCATTCTCCGCCCCATGGCTGACTAATTT
TTTTTATTTATGCAGAGGCCGAGGCCGCCTCTGCCTCTGAGCTATTCCAGAAGTAGTGAGGAGGCTTTTT
TGGAGGCCTAGGCTTTTGCAAAAAGCTCCCGGGAGCTTGTATATCCATTTTCGGATCTGATCAAGAGACA
GGATGAGGATCGTTTCGCATGATTGAACAAGATGGATTGCACGCAGGTTCTCCGGCCGCTTGGGTGGAGA
GGCTATTCGGCTATGACTGGGCACAACAGACAATCGGCTGCTCTGATGCCGCCGTGTTCCGGCTGTCAGC
GCAGGGGCGCCCGGTTCTTTTTGTCAAGACCGACCTGTCCGGTGCCCTGAATGAACTGCAGGACGAGGCA
GCGCGGCTATCGTGGCTGGCCACGACGGGCGTTCCTTGCGCAGCTGTGCTCGACGTTGTCACTGAAGCGG
GAAGGGACTGGCTGCTATTGGGCGAAGTGCCGGGGCAGGATCTCCTGTCATCTCACCTTGCTCCTGCCGA
GAAAGTATCCATCATGGCTGATGCAATGCGGCGGCTGCATACGCTTGATCCGGCTACCTGCCCATTCGAC
CACCAAGCGAAACATCGCATCGAGCGAGCACGTACTCGGATGGAAGCCGGTCTTGTCGATCAGGATGATC
TGGACGAAGAGCATCAGGGGCTCGCGCCAGCCGAACTGTTCGCCAGGCTCAAGGCGCGCATGCCCGACGG
CGAGGATCTCGTCGTGACCCATGGCGATGCCTGCTTGCCGAATATCATGGTGGAAAATGGCCGCTTTTCT
GGATTCATCGACTGTGGCCGGCTGGGTGTGGCGGACCGCTATCAGGACATAGCGTTGGCTACCCGTGATA
TTGCTGAAGAGCTTGGCGGCGAATGGGCTGACCGCTTCCTCGTGCTTTACGGTATCGCCGCTCCCGATTC
GCAGCGCATCGCCTTCTATCGCCTTCTTGACGAGTTCTTCTGAGCGGGACTCTGGGGTTCGAAATGACCG
ACCAAGCGACGCCCAACCTGCCATCACGAGATTTCGATTCCACCGCCGCCTTCTATGAAAGGTTGGGCTT
CGGAATCGTTTTCCGGGACGCCGGCTGGATGATCCTCCAGCGCGGGGATCTCATGCTGGAGTTCTTCGCC
CACCCCAACTTGTTTATTGCAGCTTATAATGGTTACAAATAAAGCAATAGCATCACAAATTTCACAAATA
AAGCATTTTTTTCACTGCATTCTAGTTGTGGTTTGTCCAAACTCATCAATGTATCTTATCATGTCTGTAT
ACCGTCGACCTCTAGCTAGAGCTTGGCGTAATCATGGTCATAGCTGTTTCCTGTGTGAAATTGTTATCCG
CTCACAATTCCACACAACATACGAGCCGGAAGCATAAAGTGTAAAGCCTGGGGTGCCTAATGAGTGAGCT
AACTCACATTAATTGCGTTGCGCTCACTGCCCGCTTTCCAGTCGGGAAACCTGTCGTGCCAGCTGCATTA
ATGAATCGGCCAACGCGCGGGGAGAGGCGGTTTGCGTATTGGGCGCTCTTCCGCTTCCTCGCTCACTGAC
TCGCTGCGCTCGGTCGTTCGGCTGCGGCGAGCGGTATCAGCTCACTCAAAGGCGGTAATACGGTTATCCA
CAGAATCAGGGGATAACGCAGGAAAGAACATGTGAGCAAAAGGCCAGCAAAAGGCCAGGAACCGTAAAAA
GGCCGCGTTGCTGGCGTTTTTCCATAGGCTCCGCCCCCCTGACGAGCATCACAAAAATCGACGCTCAAGT
CAGAGGTGGCGAAACCCGACAGGACTATAAAGATACCAGGCGTTTCCCCCTGGAAGCTCCCTCGTGCGCT
CTCCTGTTCCGACCCTGCCGCTTACCGGATACCTGTCCGCCTTTCTCCCTTCGGGAAGCGTGGCGCTTTC
TCATAGCTCACGCTGTAGGTATCTCAGTTCGGTGTAGGTCGTTCGCTCCAAGCTGGGCTGTGTGCACGAA
CCCCCCGTTCAGCCCGACCGCTGCGCCTTATCCGGTAACTATCGTCTTGAGTCCAACCCGGTAAGACACG
ACTTATCGCCACTGGCAGCAGCCACTGGTAACAGGATTAGCAGAGCGAGGTATGTAGGCGGTGCTACAGA
GTTCTTGAAGTGGTGGCCTAACTACGGCTACACTAGAAGAACAGTATTTGGTATCTGCGCTCTGCTGAAG
CCAGTTACCTTCGGAAAAAGAGTTGGTAGCTCTTGATCCGGCAAACAAACCACCGCTGGTAGCGGTTTTT
TTGTTTGCAAGCAGCAGATTACGCGCAGAAAAAAAGGATCTCAAGAAGATCCTTTGATCTTTTCTACGGG
GTCTGACGCTCAGTGGAACGAAAACTCACGTTAAGGGATTTTGGTCATGAGATTATCAAAAAGGATCTTC
ACCTAGATCCTTTTAAATTAAAAATGAAGTTTTAAATCAATCTAAAGTATATATGAGTAAACTTGGTCTG
ACAGTTACCAATGCTTAATCAGTGAGGCACCTATCTCAGCGATCTGTCTATTTCGTTCATCCATAGTTGC
CTGACTCCCCGTCGTGTAGATAACTACGATACGGGAGGGCTTACCATCTGGCCCCAGTGCTGCAATGATA
CCGCGAGACCCACGCTCACCGGCTCCAGATTTATCAGCAATAAACCAGCCAGCCGGAAGGGCCGAGCGCA
GAAGTGGTCCTGCAACTTTATCCGCCTCCATCCAGTCTATTAATTGTTGCCGGGAAGCTAGAGTAAGTAG
TTCGCCAGTTAATAGTTTGCGCAACGTTGTTGCCATTGCTACAGGCATCGTGGTGTCACGCTCGTCGTTT
GGTATGGCTTCATTCAGCTCCGGTTCCCAACGATCAAGGCGAGTTACATGATCCCCCATGTTGTGCAAAA
AAGCGGTTAGCTCCTTCGGTCCTCCGATCGTTGTCAGAAGTAAGTTGGCCGCAGTGTTATCACTCATGGT
TATGGCAGCACTGCATAATTCTCTTACTGTCATGCCATCCGTAAGATGCTTTTCTGTGACTGGTGAGTAC
TCAACCAAGTCATTCTGAGAATAGTGTATGCGGCGACCGAGTTGCTCTTGCCCGGCGTCAATACGGGATA
ATACCGCGCCACATAGCAGAACTTTAAAAGTGCTCATCATTGGAAAACGTTCTTCGGGGCGAAAACTCTC
AAGGATCTTACCGCTGTTGAGATCCAGTTCGATGTAACCCACTCGTGCACCCAACTGATCTTCAGCATCT
TTTACTTTCACCAGCGTTTCTGGGTGAGCAAAAACAGGAAGGCAAAATGCCGCAAAAAAGGGAATAAGGG
CGACACGGAAATGTTGAATACTCATACTCTTCCTTTTTCAATATTATTGAAGCATTTATCAGGGTTATTG
TCTCATGAGCGGATACATATTTGAATGTATTTAGAAAAATAAACAAATAGGGGTTCCGCGCACATTTCCC
CGAAAAGTGCCACCTGACGTCGACGGATCGGGAGATCTCCCGATCCCCTATGGTGCACTCTCAGTACAAT
CTGCTCTGATGCCGCATAGTTAAGCCAGTATCTGCTCCCTGCTTGTGTGTTGGAGGTCGCTGAGTAGTGC
GCGAGCAAAATTTAAGCTACAACAAGGCAAGGCTTGACCGACAATTGCATGAAGAATCTGCTTAGGGTTA
GGCGTTTTGCGCTGCTTCGCGATGTACGGGCCAGATATACGCGTTGACATTGATTATTGACTAGTTATTA
ATAGTAATCAATTACGGGGTCATTAGTTCATAGCCCATATATGGAGTTCCGCGTTACATAACTTACGGTA
AATGGCCCGCCTGGCTGACCGCCCAACGACCCCCGCCCATTGACGTCAATAATGACGTATGTTCCCATAG
TAACGCCAATAGGGACTTTCCATTGACGTCAATGGGTGGAGTATTTACGGTAAACTGCCCACTTGGCAGT
ACATCAAGTGTATCATATGCCAAGTACGCCCCCTATTGACGTCAATGACGGTAAATGGCCCGCCTGGCAT
TATGCCCAGTACATGACCTTATGGGACTTTCCTACTTGGCAGTACATCTACGTATTAGTCATCGCTATTA
CCATGGTGATGCGGTTTTGGCAGTACATCAATGGGCGTGGATAGCGGTTTGACTCACGGGGATTTCCAAG
TCTCCACCCCATTGACGTCAATGGGAGTTTGTTTTGGCACCAAAATCAACGGGACTTTCCAAAATGTCGT
AACAACTCCGCCCCATTGACGCAAATGGGCGGTAGGCGTGTACGGTGGGAGGTCTATATAAGCAGAGCTC
TCTGGCTAACTAGAGAACCCACTGCTTACTGGCTTATCGAAATTAATACGACTCACTATAGGGAGACCCA
AGCTG
