>Addgene plasmid #50888 | pcDNA3.1 Flag YFP hNKCC1 A734C (NT508) | addgene partial sequence | sequence record 79044 | hNKCC1-int-R 5'-ATATTTGGCTTGGTCGATGG-3'
TGTCCACAGATCATCAAACCAACATTTTTTGTGAAATCGTGAACAAGATGAAGTAAGGCCGGCCGTGAGT
TTGGCGCTCCTGTCATAACAAGACACTGTGGCCTAAAGTTTTTCACATGGTCCTCCACGCCAGAAAGCCT
AATACTATGTTGCAGGGCATTGAGGTAAGTCAGGGCTTGTGTAGAGGATCCCCAATTCACATCGGGTTTT
TTGTAGGTAACATAAATATAGAGACCAAGGACTATCACGTAGGTTAGCAAAGCACACCACCAGTTAATGA
CGAACATTACTATGCAACAAAGAATTGCTCCAAGAAGTGAGATCCACATATTGTAGTATTTAAATGCCGG
TCGCCATCCTGGGCTTTTTGCCAGTGAAGCATGGAATACTGAAAAATTGATGAGGGCATAGCTGGCAAGG
AAGAAGTTTGAGATAATTGGTGCAATAACATTCAGTTCGGCAATTAAGATGAATCCAAGTGCAATTAAGA
ATGTTAAGATGTAGCCACGTAATGGCTCATTATTTTTCCCATAACCTTTAGCAAACATCTGGAAAGCGGG
GTAGATGTTGTCTTTACATAGGGCCTGAAATATCTTGGGAGCACTCACTAGGGATGCTAATGCGCTAGAA
AGAGTGGCAGAGAATATGCCCGCGGAAATTAGTGGTGTAAATCCTGACACCATACTCATTACCTGAAAGT
TGTTCATTAGGCCGTAGCTACAAGGACTGGATTCACAAGATGAAAAATCAAAGTTTAATTTGCAGGCTGC
GCTAGTACAGTTTGTTAGCTCTGTTACGATAGTGTCATTAACATTACCAGTGGCATCGCGTACGACACAA
GAACCTACAGACACGGCAATTCCTACATAAACCAATGTAGTAATTAAAATGGCTAGGAGTGTTCCTTTGG
GTATGGCTGACTGAGGATCTGCAAGATC
