LOCUS       Exported 811 bp ds-DNA linear SYN 23-JUN-2021
DEFINITION  Expresses human NKCC1 A734C mutant with an N-terminal 3xFLAG-YFP tag
            in mammalian cells. cDNA is synthetic, containing convenient
            restriction sites..
ACCESSION   .
VERSION     .
KEYWORDS    pcDNA3.1 Flag YFP hNKCC1 A734C (NT508)
SOURCE      synthetic DNA construct
  ORGANISM  synthetic DNA construct
REFERENCE   1 (bases 1 to 811)
  TITLE     Forbush Lab human NKCC1 NT clones
  JOURNAL   Unpublished
REFERENCE   2 (bases 1 to 811)
  AUTHORS   .
  TITLE     Direct Submission
  JOURNAL   Exported Jun 23, 2021 from SnapGene Server 1.1.58
            http://www.snapgene.com
FEATURES             Location/Qualifiers
     source          1..811
                     /organism="synthetic DNA construct"
                     /mol_type="other DNA"
     primer_bind     61..80
                     /label=T7
                     /note="T7 promoter, forward primer"
     promoter        61..79
                     /label=T7 promoter
                     /note="promoter for bacteriophage T7 RNA polymerase"
     regulatory      111..120
                     /regulatory_class="other"
                     /note="vertebrate consensus sequence for strong initiation
                     of translation (Kozak, 1987)"
     CDS             123..188
                     /codon_start=1
                     /product="three tandem FLAG(R) epitope tags, followed by an
                     enterokinase cleavage site"
                     /label=3xFLAG
                     /translation="DYKDHDGDYKDHDIDYKDDDDK"
     CDS             204..716
                     /codon_start=1
                     /product="N-terminal fragment of mVenus for use in
                     bimolecular fluorescence complementation (BiFC) (Kodama and
                     Hu, 2010)"
                     /label=VN173
                     /translation="SKGEELFTGVVPILVELDGDVNGHKFSVSGEGEGDATYGKLTLKF
                     ICTTGKLPVPWPTLVTTFGYGLMCFARYPDHMKQHDFFKSAMPEGYVQERTIFFKDDGN
                     YKTRAEVKFEGDTLVNRIELKGIDFKEDGNILGHKLEYNYNSHNVYIMADKQKNGIKVN
                     FKIRHNIE"
     primer_bind     complement(243..264)
                     /label=EGFP-N
                     /note="EGFP, reverse primer"
     primer_bind     complement(504..523)
                     /label=EXFP-R
                     /note="For distinguishing EGFP variants, reverse primer"
ORIGIN
        1 ctatataagc agagctctct ggctaactag agaacccact gcttactggc ttatcgaaat
       61 taatacgact cactataggg agacccaagc tggctagccc gggcacggcc gccaccatgg
      121 gagactacaa agaccatgac ggtgattata aagatcacga catcgactac aaggatgacg
      181 atgacaaggg tgaccctacc gtcagcaagg gcgaggagct gttcaccggg gtggtgccca
      241 tcctggtcga gctggacggc gacgtaaacg gccacaagtt cagcgtgtcc ggcgagggcg
      301 agggcgatgc cacctacggc aagctgaccc tgaagttcat ctgcaccacc ggcaagctgc
      361 ccgtgccctg gcccaccctc gtgaccacct tcggctacgg cctgatgtgc ttcgcccgct
      421 accccgacca catgaagcag cacgacttct tcaagtccgc catgcccgaa ggctacgtcc
      481 aggagcgcac catcttcttc aaggacgacg gcaactacaa gacccgcgcc gaggtgaagt
      541 tcgagggcga caccctggtg aaccgcatcg agctgaaggg catcgacttc aaggaggacg
      601 gcaacatcct agggcacaag ctggagtaca actacaacag ccacaacgtt tatatcatgg
      661 ccgacaagca gaagaacggc atcaaggtga acttcaagat ccgccacaac atcgaggacg
      721 gcagcgtgca gctcgccgac cactaccagc agaacacccc catcggcgac ggccccgtgc
      781 tgctgcccga caaccactac ctgagctacc a
//
